>Addgene plasmid #169405 | pmCellFree_KA3_SARS-COV-2_RBD | addgene full sequence | sequence record 336878 | Addgene NGS Result
TCCTGCATCTTTTAATCAAATCCCAAGATGTGTATAAACGCGCCGGTATGTACAGGAAGAGGTTTATACT
AAACTGTTACATTGCAAACGTGGTTTCGTGTGCCAAGTGTGAAAACCGATGTTTAATCAAGGCTCTGACG
CATTTCTACAACCACGACTCCAAGTGTGTGGGTGAAGTCATGCATCTTTTAATCAAATCCCAAGATGTGT
ATAAACCACCAAACTGCCAAAAAATGAAAACTGTCGACAAGCTCTGTCCGTTTGCTGGCAACTGCAAGGG
TCTCAATCCTATTTGTAATTATTGAATAATAAAACAATTATAAATGTCAAATTTGTTTTTTATTAACGAT
ACAAACCAAACGCAACAAGAACATTTGTAGTATTATCTATAATTGAAAACGCGTAGTTATAATCGCTGAG
GTAATATTTAAAATCATTTTCAAATGATTCACAGTTAATTTGCGACAATATAATTTTATTTTCACATAAA
CTAGACGCCTTGTCGTCTTCTTCTTCGTATTCCTTCTCTTTTTCATTTTTCTCTTCATAAAAATTAACAT
AGTTATTATCGTATCCATATATGTATCTATCGTATAGAGTAAATTTTTTGTTGTCATAAATATATATGTC
TTTTTTAATGGGGTGTATAGTACCGCTGCGCATAGTTTTTCTGTAATTTACAACAGTGCTATTTTCTGGT
AGTTCTTCGGAGTGTGTTGCTTTAATTATTAAATTTATATAATCAATGAATTTGGGATCGTCGGTTTTGT
ACAATATGTTGCCGGCATAGTACGCAGCTTCTTCTAGTTCAATTACACCATTTTTTAGCAGCACCGGATT
AACATAACTTTCCAAAATGTTGTACGAACCGTTAAACAAAAACAGTTCACCTCCCTTTTCTATACTATTG
TCTGCGAGCAGTTGTTTGTTGTTAAAAATAACAGCCATTGTAATGAGACGCACAAACTAATATCACAAAC
TGGAAATGTCTATCAATATATAGTTGCTGATGGCCGGCCGTAATGAGACGCACAAACTAATATCACAAAC
TGGAAATGTCTATCAATATATAGTTGCTCTAGTTATTAATAGTAATCAATTACGGGGTCATTAGTTCATA
GCCCATATATGGAGTTCCGCGTTACATAACTTACGGTAAATGGCCCGCCTGGCTGACCGCCCAACGACCC
CCGCCCATTGACGTCAATAATGACGTATGTTCCCATAGTAACGCCAATAGGGACTTTCCATTGACGTCAA
TGGGTGGAGTATTTACGGTAAACTGCCCACTTGGCAGTACATCAAGTGTATCATATGCCAAGTACGCCCC
CTATTGACGTCAATGACGGTAAATGGCCCGCCTGGCATTATGCCCAGTACATGACCTTATGGGACTTTCC
TACTTGGCAGTACATCTACGTATTAGTCATCGCTATTACCATGCATGGTCGAGGTGAGCCCCACGTTCTG
CTTCACTCTCCCCATCTCCCCCCCCTCCCCACCCCCAATTTTGTATTTATTTATTTTTTAATTATTTTGT
GCAGCGATGGGGGCGGGGGGGGGGGGGGGGCGCGCGCCGGGGGGGGGGGGGGGGGGGGGGGGGSGGGGSG
GGGSGRGGCGGAGAGGTGCGGCGGCAGCCAATCAGAGCGGCGCGCTCCGAAAGTTTCCTTTTATGGCGAG
GCGGCGGCGGCGGCGGCCCTATAAAAAGCGAAGCGCGCGGCGGGCGGGAGTCGCTGCGCGCTGCCTTCGC
CCCGTGCCCCGCTCCGCCGCCGCCTCGCGCCGCCCGCCCCGGCTCTGACTGACCGCGTTACTCCCACAGG
TGAGCGGGCGGGACGGCCCTTCTCCTTCGGGCTGTAATTAGCGCTTGGTTTAATGACGGCTTGTTTCTTT
TCTGTGGCTGCGTGAAAGCCTTGAGGGGCTCCGGGAGGGCCCTTTGTGCGGGGGGAGCGGCTCGGGGCTG
TCCGCGGGGGGACGGCTGCCTTCGGGGGGGACGGGGCAGGGCGGGGTTCGGCTTCTGGCGTGTGACCGGC
GGCTCTAGAGCCTCTGCTAACCATGTTCATGCCTTCTTCTTTTTCCTACAGCTCCTGGGCAACGTGCTGG
TTATTGTGCTGTCTCATCATTTTGGCAAAGAATTGGATCGGACGTCTAATACGACTCACTATAGGGACAT
CTTAAGTTTATTTTATTTTATTTTATTTTATTTTATTTTATTTTATTTTATTTTATTTTATTTTATTTAA
CCATGACAGTAATGTATAAAGTCTGTAAAGACATTAAACACGTAAGTGAAACCATGGGCACAAGTTTGTA
CAAAAAAGCAGGCTTAATGAGAGTTCAACCAACAGAATCTATTGTTAGATTTCCAAATATCACCAACTTG
TGTCCATTTGGTGAAGTTTTTAATGCTACTAGATTCGCTTCTGTTTATGCTTGGAATAGAAAAAGAATCT
CTAACTGTGTTGCTGATTATTCTGTTTTGTATAACTCTGCTTCTTTCTCTACTTTTAAGTGTTATGGTGT
TTCTCCAACAAAATTGAATGATTTGTGTTTCACAAACGTCTATGCTGATTCTTTTGTTATTAGAGGTGAC
GAAGTTAGACAAATTGCTCCAGGTCAAACAGGTAAAATTGCTGATTATAATTACAAGCTGCCAGATGATT
TTACAGGTTGTGTTATTGCTTGGAATTCTAATAATCTGGATTCTAAAGTCGGTGGTAATTATAATTACTT
GTACAGATTGTTCAGGAAGTCTAATTTGAAACCATTTGAAAGAGACATCTCTACTGAAATATATCAAGCT
GGTTCTACTCCATGTAATGGTGTTGAAGGTTTTAATTGTTACTTCCCATTACAATCTTACGGTTTTCAAC
CAACAAATGGTGTTGGTTATCAACCATATAGAGTTGTTGTTTTATCCTTTGAACTGTTACATGCTCCAGC
TACTGTTTGTGGTCCAAAAAAGTCTACTAATTTGGTTAAAAACAAGTGCGTTAACTTCAACCCAGCTTTC
TTGTACAAAGTGGTGCTGGAGGTGCTCTTCCAGGGCCCGAAGGGCGAGGAGGATAACATGGCCATCATCA
AGGAGTTCATGCGCTTCAAGGTGCACATGGAGGGCTCCGTGAACGGCCACGAGTTCGAGATCGAGGGCGA
GGGCGAGGGCCGCCCCTACGAGGGCACCCAGACCGCCAAGCTGAAGGTGACCAAGGGTGGCCCCCTGCCC
TTCGCCTGGGACATCCTGTCCCCTCAGTTCATGTACGGCTCCAAGGCCTACGTGAAGCACCCCGCCGACA
TCCCCGACTACTTGAAGCTGTCCTTCCCCGAGGGCTTCAAGTGGGAGCGCGTGATGAACTTCGAGGACGG
CGGCGTGGTGACCGTGACCCAGGACTCCTCCCTGCAGGACGGCGAGTTCATCTACAAGGTGAAGCTGCGC
GGCACCAACTTCCCCTCCGACGGCCCCGTAATGCAGAAGAAGACTATGGGCTGGGAGGCCTCCTCCGAGC
GGATGTACCCCGAGGACGGCGCCCTGAAGGGCGAGATCAAGCAGAGGCTGAAGCTGAAGGACGGCGGCCA
CTACGACGCTGAGGTCAAGACCACCTACAAGGCCAAGAAGCCCGTGCAGCTGCCCGGCGCCTACAACGTC
AACATCAAGTTGGACATCACCTCCCACAACGAGGACTACACCATCGTGGAACAGTACGAACGCGCCGAGG
GCCGCCACTCCACCGGCGGCATGGACGAGCTGTACAAGACCCACCACCATCACCACCATCACCACGAGCA
GAAGCTGATCTCGGAGGAGGATCTGTAAGCGGCCGCCAGCTTTCTAGACCAGTTTAAACATCACCATCAC
CATCACTAAGTGATTAACCTCAGGTGCAGGCTGCCTATCAGAAGGTGGTGGCTGGTGTGGCCAATGCCCT
GGCTCACAAATACCACTGAGATCGATCTTTTTCCCTCTGCCAAAAATTATGGGGACATCATGAAGCCCCT
TGAGCATCTGACTTCTGGCTAATAAAGGAAATTTATTTTCATTGCAATAGTGTGTTGGAATTTTTTGTGT
CTCTCACTCGGAAGGACATATGGGAGGGCAAATCATTTAAAACATCAGAATGAGTATTTGGTTTAGAGTT
TGGCAACATATGCCCATATGTAACTAGCATAACCCCTTGGGGCCTCTAAACGGGTCTTGAGGGGTTTTTT
GCTGAAAGCATGCGGAGGAAATTCTCCTTGAAGTTTCCCTGGTGTTCAAAGTAAAGGAGTTTGCACCAGA
CGCACCTCTGTTCACTGGTCCGGCGTATTAAAACACGATACATTGTTATTAGTACATTTATTAAGCGCTA
GATTCTGTGCGTTGTTGATTTACAGACAATTGTTGTACGTATTTTAATAATTCATTAAATTTATAATCTT
TAGGGTGGTATGTTAGAGCGAAAATCAAATGATTTTCAGCGTCTTTATATCTGAATTTAAATATTAAATC
CTCAATAGATTTGTAAAATAGGTTTCGATTAGTTTCAAACAAGGGTTGTTTTTCCGAACCGATGGCTGGA
CTATCTAATGGATTTTCGCTCAACGCCACAAAACTTGCCAAATCTTGTAGCAGCAATCTAGCTTTGTCGA
TATTCGTTTGTGTTTTGTTTTGTAATAAAGGTTCGACGTCGTTCAAAATATTATGCGCTTTTGTATTTCT
TTCATCACTGTCGTTAGTGTACAATTGACTCGACGTAAACACGTTAAATAGAGCTTGGACATATTTAACA
TCGGGCGTGTTAGCTTTATTAGGCCGATTATCGTCGTCGTCCCAACCCTCGTCGTTAGAAGTTGCTTCCG
AAGACGATTTTGCCATAGCCACACGACGCCTATTAATTGTGTCGGCTAACACGTCCGCGATCAAATTTGT
AGTTGAGCTTTTTGGAATTGCGATCGCATAACTTCGTATAGCATACATTATACGAAGTTATAAGCTCGGA
ACGCTGCGCTCGGTCGTTCGGCTGCGGCGAGCGGTATCAGCTCACTCAAAGGCGGTAATACGGTTATCCA
CAGAATCAGGGGATAACGCAGGAAAGAACATGTGAGCAAAAGGCCAGCAAAAGGCCAGGAACCGTAAAAA
GGCCGCGTTGCTGGCGTTTTTCCATAGGCTCCGCCCCCTGACGAGCATCACAAAAATCGACGCTCAAGTC
AGAGGTGGCGAAACCCGACAGGACTATAAAGATACCAGGCGTTTCCCCCTGGAAGCTCCCTCGTGCGCTC
TCCTGTTCCGACCCTGCCGCTTACCGGATACCTGTCCGCCTTTCTCCCTTCGGGAAGCGTGGCGCTTTCT
CATAGCTCACGCTGTAGGTATCTCAGTTCGGTGTAGGTCGTTCGCTCCAAGCTGGGCTGTGTGCACGAAC
CCCCCGTTCAGCCCGACCGCTGCGCCTTATCCGGTAACTATCGTCTTGAGTCCAACCCGGTAAGACACGA
CTTATCGCCACTGGCAGCAGCCACTGGTAACAGGATTAGCAGAGCGAGGTATGTAGGCGGTGCTACAGAG
TTCTTGAAGTGGTGGCCTAACTACGGCTACACTAGAAGAACAGTATTTGGTATCTGCGCTCTGCTGAAGC
CAGTTACCTTCGGAAAAAGAGTTGGTAGCTCTTGATCCGGCAAACAAACCACCGCTGGTAGCGGTGGTTT
TTTTGTTTGCAAGCAGCAGATTACGCGCAGAAAAAAAGGATCTCAAGAAGATCCTTTGTTACCAATGCTT
AATCAGTGAGGCACCTATCTCAGCGATCTGTCTATTTCGTTCATCCATAGTTGCCTGACTCCCCGTCGTG
TAGATAACTACGATACGGGAGGGCTTACCATCTGGCCCCAGTGCTGCAATGATACCGCGAGACCCACGCT
CACCGGCTCCAGATTTATCAGCAATAAACCAGCCAGCCGGAAGGGCCGAGCGCAGAAGTGGTCCTGCAAC
TTTATCCGCCTCCATCCAGTCTATTAATTGTTGCCGGGAAGCTAGAGTAAGTAGTTCGCCAGTTAATAGT
TTGCGCAACGTTGTTGCCATTGCTACAGGCATCGTGGTGTCACGCTCGTCGTTTGGTATGGCTTCATTCA
GCTCCGGTTCCCAACGATCAAGGCGAGTTACATGATCCCCCATGTTGTGCAAAAAAGCGGTTAGCTCCTT
CGGTCCTCCGATCGTTGTCAGAAGTAAGTTGGCCGCAGTGTTATCACTCATGGTTATGGCAGCACTGCAT
AATTCTCTTACTGTCATGCCATCCGTAAGATGCTTTTCTGTGACTGGTGAGTACTCAACCAAGTCATTCT
GAGAATAGTGTATGCGGCGACCGAGTTGCTCTTGCCCGGCGTCAATACGGGATAATACCGCGCCACATAG
CAGAACTTTAAAAGTGCTCATCATTGGAAAACGTTCTTCGGGGCGAAAACTCTCAAGGATCTTACCGCTG
TTGAGATCCAGTTCGATGTAACCCACTCGTGCACCCAACTGATCTTCAGCATCTTTTACTTTCACCAGCG
TTTCTGGGTGAGCAAAAACAGGAAGGCAAAATGCCGCAAAAAAGGGAATAAGGGCGACACGGAAATGTTG
AATACTCATACTCTTCCTTTTTCAATATTATTGAAGCATTTATCAGGGTTATTGTCTCATGTCCGCGCGT
T
Features (pLannotate 1.2.2; 21 found; start..end, strand, type, name):
      4..39      +  CDS            lef2 (fragment): baculovirus late expression factor 2
    181..1008    +  misc_recomb    baculovirus recombination region (lef2/ORF603): contains ORF603 and part of lef2
   1020..1078    +  misc_recomb    baculovirus recombination region (ORF603) (fragment): contains ORF603 and part of lef2
   1140..1443    +  enhancer       CMV enhancer: human cytomegalovirus immediate early enhancer
   1449..1726    +  promoter       chicken β-actin promoter: No description available
   1727..1862    +  intron         hybrid intron (fragment): hybrid between chicken β-actin (CBA) and minute virus of mice (MMV) introns (Gray et al., 2011)
   1951..2081    +  intron         chimeric intron (fragment): chimera between introns from chicken β-actin and rabbit β-globin
   2147..2165    +  promoter       T7 promoter: promoter for bacteriophage T7 RNA polymerase
   2300..2324    +  protein_bind   attB1: mutant version of attB; recombination site for the Gateway® BP reaction BP Clonase™
   2330..3001    +  CDS            S (fragment): SPIKE_SARS2 - Experimental evidence at protein level: Swiss-Prot protein existence level 1. [Spike glycoprotein]: May down-regulate host tetherin (BST2) by lysosomal degradation, thereby counteracting its antiviral activity. From Severe acute respiratory syndrome coronavirus 2 (2019-nCoV) (SARS-CoV-2).
   3000..3024    -  protein_bind   attB2: mutant version of attB; recombination site for the Gateway® BP reaction BP Clonase™
   3050..3748    +  CDS            mCherry: mCherry is a basic (constitutively fluorescent) red fluorescent protein published in 2004, derived from Discosoma sp.. It is reported to be a very rapidly-maturing monomer with low acid sensitivity.
   3839..3856    +  CDS            7xHis (fragment): 6xHis affinity tag
   3868..3936    +  CDS            HBB (fragment): HBB_PONPY - Experimental evidence at transcript level: Swiss-Prot protein existence level 2. Involved in oxygen transport from the lung to the various peripheral tissues. From Pongo pygmaeus (Bornean orangutan).
   4011..4066    +  polyA_signal   β-globin poly(A) signal: rabbit β-globin polyadenylation signal (Gil and Proudfoot, 1987)
   4154..4201    +  terminator     T7 terminator: transcription terminator for bacteriophage T7 RNA polymerase
   4214..4919    +  misc_recomb    baculovirus recombination region (ORF1629): contains part of ORF1629
   4928..4961    +  protein_bind   loxP: Cre-mediated recombination occurs in the 8-bp core sequence (GCATACAT). Cre recombinase
   5129..5716    -  rep_origin     ori: high-copy-number ColE1/pMB1/pBR322/pUC origin of replication
   5729..6589    -  CDS            AmpR: β-lactamase; bla; confers resistance to ampicillin, carbenicillin, and related antibiotics
   6590..6641    -  promoter       AmpR promoter (fragment): bla
