[The description below was written by a language model from this plasmid's Addgene catalogue record and pLannotate feature annotations shown in this document.]
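Description:
pmCellFree_KA3_SARS-COV-2_RBD is a 6.65 kb multi-host expression plasmid built on the pmCellFree_KA1 backbone and catalogued as a cell-free expression vector that also works in mammalian cells. It is maintained in E. coli as a high-copy plasmid through a ColE1/pUC-type origin and selected with ampicillin via the β-lactamase gene.

The payload is a fragment of the SARS-CoV-2 spike (S) gene covering the receptor-binding domain. It was introduced by Gateway recombination and is therefore flanked by attB1 and attB2 sites. Downstream of attB2 the open reading frame continues into mCherry, giving a C-terminal red fluorescent fusion. The annotation also detects a short histidine tag after mCherry, although the catalogue entry does not list it.

Expression is driven by stacked promoters. A CAG-type arrangement (CMV enhancer, chicken β-actin promoter and chimeric intron fragments) supports transcription in mammalian cells. A T7 promoter placed just upstream of the insert allows transcription by T7 RNA polymerase for in vitro or cell-free translation systems. Matching termination elements follow the cassette: β-globin-derived 3′ sequence with the rabbit β-globin polyadenylation signal for the mammalian route, and a T7 terminator for phage polymerase transcripts.

The whole cassette sits between baculovirus recombination regions (lef2/ORF603 and ORF1629). Such regions normally permit homologous recombination into a baculovirus genome for insect-cell expression, though the record does not mention that use. A single loxP site lies next to the ORF1629 arm, and its purpose is not stated. The construct is intended for producing fluorescently trackable RBD protein, where mCherry can report on expression level or support detection in interaction assays.
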