Addgene plasmid #169405: pmCellFree_KA3_SARS-COV-2_RBD
Purpose: Cell-free/mammalian expression vector for SARS-COV-2 RBD domain of S protein with C-term mCherry
Depositing lab: Kirill Alexandrov. Depositing organization: Queensland University of Technology.
Backbone
  Vector backbone: pmCellFree_KA1
  Vector type: Cell-free expression vector
Growth in bacteria
  Bacterial resistance: Ampicillin, 100 μg/mL
  Growth temperature: 37°C
  Growth strain: DH5alpha
  Copy number: High Copy
Gene/Insert
  Gene/Insert name: SARS-COV-2 _RBD
  Species: SARS-Cov2
  Entrez Gene: S (a.k.a. GU280_gp02, spike glycoprotein)
  Promoter: T7- CMV/CAG
  Tag / fusion protein: mCherry (C terminal on insert)
  Cloning method: Gateway Cloning
  Sequencing primers: 5′ NA
Terms and licenses: Academic/Nonprofit Terms; Industry Terms: Not Available to Industry
How to cite: pmCellFree_KA3_SARS-COV-2_RBD was a gift from Kirill Alexandrov (Addgene plasmid # 169405 ; http://n2t.net/addgene:169405 ; RRID:Addgene_169405)
